Addgene plasmid #247740: YIplac211-Kex2-FRBx2
Purpose: Insert a C-terminal FRBx2 tag at KEX2 by popin-popout
Depositing lab: Benjamin Glick. Depositing organization: University of Chicago.
Backbone
  Vector backbone: YIplac211
  Vector type: Yeast Expression
Growth in bacteria
  Bacterial resistance: Ampicillin, 100 μg/mL
  Growth temperature: 37°C
  Growth strain: DH5alpha
  Copy number: High Copy
Gene/Insert
  Gene/Insert name: Kex2-FRBx2
  Species: S. cerevisiae (budding yeast)
  Cloning method: Restriction Enzyme; 5′ cloning site Unspecified (unknown if destroyed)
Terms and licenses: Academic/Nonprofit Terms; Industry Terms: Not Available to Industry
How to cite: YIplac211-Kex2-FRBx2 was a gift from Benjamin Glick (Addgene plasmid # 247740 ; http://n2t.net/addgene:247740 ; RRID:Addgene_247740)
