[The description below was written by a language model from this plasmid's Addgene catalogue record and pLannotate feature annotations shown in this document.]
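Description:
YIplac211-Kex2-FRBx2 is a yeast integrating plasmid built on the YIplac211 backbone and designed to modify the chromosomal KEX2 locus of Saccharomyces cerevisiae rather than to express a gene episomally. The annotated features include no yeast replication origin or centromere, consistent with an integrative vector that persists in yeast only after recombining into the genome. In E. coli it is propagated through a high-copy ColE1/pUC-type origin and selected with ampicillin via the β-lactamase gene. Remnants of the lac region (lacI fragment, CAP site, lac promoter and operator, lacZα fragment) flank the cloning site, and short bom and rop fragments are backbone carry-over with no role in the design.

The insert consists of a fragment of the KEX2 coding sequence, which encodes the protease that processes alpha-factor and killer toxin precursors, followed by two tandem copies of FRB, the FKBP-rapamycin binding domain of human FRAP. No yeast promoter is annotated upstream of the KEX2 fragment, which fits the stated purpose: the fragment acts as a homology arm so that the tagged protein is expressed from the endogenous locus. About 370 nt of unannotated sequence lies downstream of the second FRB; it may supply downstream homology, but the record does not say so. The URA3 marker with its own promoter enables the pop-in/pop-out strategy: integrants are selected on medium lacking uracil, and subsequent 5-FOA counterselection recovers cells that have excised the vector by recombination, some of which retain a scarless C-terminal FRBx2 tag on Kex2. FRB tags are generally used for rapamycin-induced dimerization with FKBP fusion partners, though the record does not state the specific downstream application.
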