Features (pLannotate 1.2.2; 15 found; start..end, strand, type, name):
      1..93      +  CDS            lacI (fragment): lac repressor; lacI; The lac repressor binds to the lac operator to inhibit transcription in E. coli. This inhibition can be relieved by adding lactose or isopropyl-β-D-thiogalactopyranoside (IPTG).
    106..127     +  protein_bind   CAP binding site: CAP binding activates transcription in the presence of cAMP. E. coli catabolite activator protein
    142..172     +  promoter       lac promoter: promoter for the E. coli lac operon
    180..196     +  protein_bind   lac operator: The lac repressor binds to the lac operator to inhibit transcription in E. coli. This inhibition can be relieved by adding lactose or isopropyl-β-D-thiogalactopyranoside (IPTG). lac repressor encoded by lacI
    243..1013    +  CDS            KEX2 (fragment): KEX2_YEAST - Also known as QDS1. Experimental evidence at protein level: Swiss-Prot protein existence level 1. Processing of precursors of alpha-factors and killer toxin. From Saccharomyces cerevisiae (strain ATCC 204508 / S288c) (Baker's yeast).
   1077..1355    +  CDS            FRB: FKBP-rapamycin binding domain of human FRAP
   1416..1694    +  CDS            FRB: FKBP-rapamycin binding domain of human FRAP
   2066..2223    +  CDS            lacZα (fragment): LacZα fragment of β-galactosidase; lacZ fragment
   2229..2328    -  misc_feature   bom (fragment): basis of mobility region from pBR322
   2430..2465    -  CDS            rop (fragment): Rop protein, which maintains plasmids at low copy number; rop
   2554..3357    -  CDS            URA3: orotidine-5'-phosphate decarboxylase, required for uracil biosynthesis; S. cerevisiae URA3; yeast auxotrophic marker, counterselectable with 5-fluoroorotic acid (5-FOA)
   3358..3573    -  promoter       URA3 promoter: S. cerevisiae URA3
   3666..3770    +  promoter       AmpR promoter: bla
   3771..4631    +  CDS            AmpR: β-lactamase; bla; confers resistance to ampicillin, carbenicillin, and related antibiotics
   4802..5390    +  rep_origin     ori: high-copy-number ColE1/pMB1/pBR322/pUC origin of replication
>Addgene plasmid #247740 | YIplac211-Kex2-FRBx2 | addgene full sequence | sequence record 492075 | Addgene NGS Result
GCGCCCAATACGCAAACCGCCTCTCCCCGCGCGTTGGCCGATTCATTAATGCAGCTGGCACGACAGGTTT
CCCGACTGGAAAGCGGGCAGTGAGCGCAACGCAATTAATGTGAGTTAGCTCACTCATTAGGCACCCCAGG
CTTTACACTTTATGCTTCCGGCTCGTATGTTGTGTGGAATTGTGAGCGGATAACAATTTCACACAGGAAA
CAGCTATGACCATGATTACGCCAAGCTTGCATGCACATTGGGGTGAGAACGGCGTAGGTGATTGGAAAAT
CAAGGTTAAGACAACAGAAAATGGACACAGGATTGACTTCCACAGTTGGAGGCTGAAGCTCTTTGGGGAA
TCCATTGATTCATCTAAAACAGAAACTTTCGTCTTTGGAAACGATAAAGAGGAGGTTGAACCAGCTGCTA
CAGAAAGTACCGTATCACAATATTCTGCCAGTTCAACTTCTATTTCCATCAGCGCTACTTCTACATCTTC
TATCTCAATTGGTGTGGAAACGTCGGCCATTCCCCAAACGACTACTGCGAGTACCGATCCTGATTCTGAT
CCAAACACTCCTAAAAAACTTTCCTCTCCTAGGCAAGCCATGCATTATTTTTTAACAATATTTTTGATTG
GCGCCACATTTTTGGTGTTATACTTCATGTTTTTTATGAAATCAAGGAGAAGGATCAGAAGGTCAAGAGC
GGAAACGTATGAATTCGATATCATTGATACAGACTCTGAGTACGATTCTACTTTGGACAATGGAACTTCC
GGAATTACTGAGCCCGAAGAGGTTGAGGACTTCGATTTTGATTTGTCCGATGAAGACCATCTTGCAAGTT
TGTCTTCATCAGAAAACGGTGATGCTGAACATACAATTGATAGTGTACTAACAAACGAAAATCCATTTAG
TGACCCTATAAAGCAAAAGTTCCCAAATGACGCCAACGCAGAATCTGCTTCCAATAAATTACAGGAATTA
CAGCCTGATGTTCCTCCATCTTCCGGACGATCGACGGATCCAGGTTCCTCTGGGTCTTCCGGTTCCTCAG
GGTCGTCGGCCACCATGGCTTCTAGAATCCTCTGGCATGAGATGTGGCATGAAGGCCTGGAAGAGGCATC
TCGTTTGTACTTTGGGGAAAGGAACGTGAAAGGCATGTTTGAGGTGCTGGAGCCCTTGCATGCTATGATG
GAACGGGGCCCCCAGACTCTGAAGGAAACATCCTTTAATCAGGCCTATGGTCGAGATTTAATGGAGGCCC
AAGAGTGGTGCAGGAAGTACATGAAATCAGGGAATGTCAAGGACCTCACCCAAGCCTGGGACCTCTATTA
TCATGTGTTCCGACGAATCTCAAAGACTAGTGGTTCCTCTGGGTCTTCCGGTTCCTCAGGGTCGTCGGCC
ACCATGGCTTCTAGAATCCTCTGGCATGAGATGTGGCATGAAGGCCTGGAAGAGGCATCTCGTTTGTACT
TTGGGGAAAGGAACGTGAAAGGCATGTTTGAGGTGCTGGAGCCCTTGCATGCTATGATGGAACGGGGCCC
CCAGACTCTGAAGGAAACATCCTTTAATCAGGCCTATGGTCGAGATTTAATGGAGGCCCAAGAGTGGTGC
AGGAAGTACATGAAATCAGGGAATGTCAAGGACCTCACCCAAGCCTGGGACCTCTATTATCATGTGTTCC
GACGAATCTCAAAGACTAGTTATCCGTACGACGTACCAGACTACGCATAAAGCGGCCGCTTCGATATGTA
CAGAAAGCTTCAAATTACAAAATAGCATTTTTTTCTTATAGATTATAATACTCTCTCATACGTATACGTA
TATGTGTATATGATATATAAACAAACATTAATATCCTATTCCTTCCGTTTGAAATCCCTATGATGTACTT
TGCATTGTTTGCACCCGCGAATAAAATGAAAACTCCGAACCGATATATCAAGCACATAAAAGGGGAGGGT
CCAATTAATGCATATTTAAGACCACAGCTGAATAACTTTAAAACGGCAGACAAAACAAAAAATAGGTCGA
ATAAACCTTACCTGCCTAGAAGGTACCGAGCTCGAATTCACTGGCCGTCGTTTTACAACGTCGTGACTGG
GAAAACCCTGGCGTTACCCAACTTAATCGCCTTGCAGCACATCCCCCTTTCGCCAGCTGGCGTAATAGCG
AAGAGGCCCGCACCGATCGCCCTTCCCAACAGTTGCGCAGCCTGAATGGCGAATGGCGCCTGATGCGGTA
TTTTCTCCTTACGCATCTGTGCGGTATTTCACACCGCATATGGTGCACTCTCAGTACAATCTGCTCTGAT
GCCGCATAGTTAAGCCAGCCCCGACACCCGCCAACACCCGCTGACGCGCCCTGACGGGCTTGTCTGCTCC
CGGCATCCGCTTACAGACAAGCTGTGACCGTCTCCGGGAGCTGCATGTGTCAGAGGTTTTCACCGTCATC
ACCGAAACGCGCGAGACGAAAGGGCGGGTAATAACTGATATAATTAAATTGAAGCTCTAATTTGTGAGTT
TAGTATACATGCATTTACTTATAATACAGTTTTTTAGTTTTGCTGGCCGCATCTTCTCAAATATGCTTCC
CAGCCTGCTTTTCTGTAACGTTCACCCTCTACCTTAGCATCCCTTCCCTTTGCAAATAGTCCTCTTCCAA
CAATAATAATGTCAGATCCTGTAGAGACCACATCATCCACGGTTCTATACTGTTGACCCAATGCGTCTCC
CTTGTCATCTAAACCCACACCGGGTGTCATAATCAACCAATCGTAACCTTCATCTCTTCCACCCATGTCT
CTTTGAGCAATAAAGCCGATAACAAAATCTTTGTCGCTCTTCGCAATGTCAACAGTACCCTTAGTATATT
CTCCAGTAGATAGGGAGCCCTTGCATGACAATTCTGCTAACATCAAAAGGCCTCTAGGTTCCTTTGTTAC
TTCTTCTGCCGCCTGCTTCAAACCGCTAACAATACCTGGGCCCACCACACCGTGTGCATTCGTAATGTCT
GCCCATTCTGCTATTCTGTATACACCCGCAGAGTACTGCAATTTGACTGTATTACCAATGTCAGCAAATT
TTCTGTCTTCGAAGAGTAAAAAATTGTACTTGGCGGATAATGCCTTTAGCGGCTTAACTGTGCCCTCCAT
GGAAAAATCAGTCAAGATATCCACATGTGTTTTTAGTAAACAAATTTTGGGACCTAATGCTTCAACTAAC
TCCAGTAATTCCTTGGTGGTACGAACATCCAATGAAGCACACAAGTTTGTTTGCTTTTCGTGCATGATAT
TAAATAGCTTGGCAGCAACAGGACTAGGATGAGTAGCAGCACGTTCCTTATATGTAGCTTTCGACATGAT
TTATCTTCGTTTCCTGCATGTTTTTGTTCTGTGCAGTTGGGTTAAGAATACTGGGCAATTTCATGTTTCT
TCAACACTACATATGCGTATATATACCAATCTAAGTCTGTGCTCCTTCCTTCGTTCTTCCTTCTGTTCGG
AGATTACCGAATCAAAAAAATTTCAAGGAAACCGAAATCAAAAAAAAGAATAAAAAAAAAATGATGAATT
GAAAAGCTGGCCTCGTGATACGCCTATTTTTATAGGTTAATGTCATGATAATAATGGTTTCTTAGACGTC
AGGTGGCACTTTTCGGGGAAATGTGCGCGGAACCCCTATTTGTTTATTTTTCTAAATACATTCAAATATG
TATCCGCTCATGAGACAATAACCCTGATAAATGCTTCAATAATATTGAAAAAGGAAGAGTATGAGTATTC
AACATTTCCGTGTCGCCCTTATTCCCTTTTTTGCGGCATTTTGCCTTCCTGTTTTTGCTCACCCAGAAAC
GCTGGTGAAAGTAAAAGATGCTGAAGATCAGTTGGGTGCACGAGTGGGTTACATCGAACTGGATCTCAAC
AGCGGTAAGATCCTTGAGAGTTTTCGCCCCGAAGAACGTTTTCCAATGATGAGCACTTTTAAAGTTCTGC
TATGTGGCGCGGTATTATCCCGTATTGACGCCGGGCAAGAGCAACTCGGTCGCCGCATACACTATTCTCA
GAATGACTTGGTTGAGTACTCACCAGTCACAGAAAAGCATCTTACGGATGGCATGACAGTAAGAGAATTA
TGCAGTGCTGCCATAACCATGAGTGATAACACTGCGGCCAACTTACTTCTGACAACGATCGGAGGACCGA
AGGAGCTAACCGCTTTTTTGCACAACATGGGGGATCATGTAACTCGCCTTGATCGTTGGGAACCGGAGCT
GAATGAAGCCATACCAAACGACGAGCGTGACACCACGATGCCTGTAGCAATGGCAACAACGTTGCGCAAA
CTATTAACTGGCGAACTACTTACTCTAGCTTCCCGGCAACAATTAATAGACTGGATGGAGGCGGATAAAG
TTGCAGGACCACTTCTGCGCTCGGCCCTTCCGGCTGGCTGGTTTATTGCTGATAAATCTGGAGCCGGTGA
GCGTGGGTCTCGCGGTATCATTGCAGCACTGGGGCCAGATGGTAAGCCCTCCCGTATCGTAGTTATCTAC
ACGACGGGGAGTCAGGCAACTATGGATGAACGAAATAGACAGATCGCTGAGATAGGTGCCTCACTGATTA
AGCATTGGTAACTGTCAGACCAAGTTTACTCATATATACTTTAGATTGATTTAAAACTTCATTTTTAATT
TAAAAGGATCTAGGTGAAGATCCTTTTTGATAATCTCATGACCAAAATCCCTTAACGTGAGTTTTCGTTC
CACTGAGCGTCAGACCCCGTAGAAAAGATCAAAGGATCTTCTTGAGATCCTTTTTTTCTGCGCGTAATCT
GCTGCTTGCAAACAAAAAAACCACCGCTACCAGCGGTGGTTTGTTTGCCGGATCAAGAGCTACCAACTCT
TTTTCCGAAGGTAACTGGCTTCAGCAGAGCGCAGATACCAAATACTGTTCTTCTAGTGTAGCCGTAGTTA
GGCCACCACTTCAAGAACTCTGTAGCACCGCCTACATACCTCGCTCTGCTAATCCTGTTACCAGTGGCTG
CTGCCAGTGGCGATAAGTCGTGTCTTACCGGGTTGGACTCAAGACGATAGTTACCGGATAAGGCGCAGCG
GTCGGGCTGAACGGGGGGTTCGTGCACACAGCCCAGCTTGGAGCGAACGACCTACACCGAACTGAGATAC
CTACAGCGTGAGCTATGAGAAAGCGCCACGCTTCCCGAAGGGAGAAAGGCGGACAGGTATCCGGTAAGCG
GCAGGGTCGGAACAGGAGAGCGCACGAGGGAGCTTCCAGGGGGAAACGCCTGGTATCTTTATAGTCCTGT
CGGGTTTCGCCACCTCTGACTTGAGCGTCGATTTTTGTGATGCTCGTCAGGGGGGCGGAGCCTATGGAAA
AACGCCAGCAACGCGGCCTTTTTACGGTTCCTGGCCTTTTGCTGGCCTTTTGCTCACATGTTCTTTCCTG
CGTTATCCCCTGATTCTGTGGATAACCGTATTACCGCCTTTGAGTGAGCTGATACCGCTCGCCGCAGCCG
AACGACCGAGCGCAGCGAGTCAGTGAGCGAGGAAGCGGAAGA
